>Addgene plasmid #73115 | Semaphorin7A-CD4d3+4-bio | depositor full sequence | sequence record 137006 | Semaphorin7A-CD4d3+4-bio sequence 8516 bps
GTCGACCTCCATCACGGCCTATAAGAGTGAGGGGGAGTCAGCGGAGTTCTCCTTCCCACTCAACCTTGGA
GAGGAAAGCCTGCAGGGAGAGTTGAGATGGAAGGCAGAGAAGGCTCCTTCTTCCCAGTCCTGGATCACCT
TCTCCCTAAAGAACCAAAAGGTGTCTGTGCAGAAGTCTACTAGCAACCCCAAGTTCCAGCTGTCCGAAAC
GCTCCCACTCACCCTTCAGATACCCCAGGTCTCCCTTCAGTTTGCTGGTTCTGGCAACCTGACCCTGACT
CTGGACAGAGGGATACTGTATCAGGAAGTGAACCTGGTGGTGATGAAAGTGACTCAGCCCGACAGCAACA
CTTTGACCTGTGAGGTGATGGGACCCACCTCACCCAAGATGAGACTGATCTTGAAGCAGGAGAATCAGGA
GGCCAGGGTCTCCAGGCAGGAGAAAGTGATTCAAGTGCAGGCCCCTGAAGCAGGGGTGTGGCAATGTCTA
CTGAGTGAAGGTGAAGAGGTCAAGATGGACTCCAAGATCCAGGTTTTATCCAAAGGGTTGAATTCCGGAT
CACTGCATCATATTCTGGATGCACAGAAAATGGTGTGGAATCATCGTTAAGTCTAGACACGTGATTAATT
AAGGATCCCCCGACCTCGACCTCTGGCTAATAAAGGAAATTTATTTTCATTGCAATAGTGTGTTGGAATT
TTTTGTGTCTCTCACTCGGAAGGACATATGGGAGGGCAAATCATTTGGTCGAGATCCCTCGGAGATCTCT
AGCTAGAGGATCGATCCCCGCCCCGGACGAACTAAACCTGACTACGACATCTCTGCCCCTTCTTCGCGGG
GCAGTGCATGTAATCCCTTCAGTTGGTTGGTACAACTTGCCAACTGGGCCCTGTTCCACATGTGACACGG
GGGGGGACCAAACACAAAGGGGTTCTCTGACTGTAGTTGACATCCTTATAAATGGATGTGCACATTTGCC
AACACTGAGTGGCTTTCATCCTGGAGCAGACTTTGCAGTCTGTGGACTGCAACACAACATTGCCTTTATG
TGTAACTCTTGGCTGAAGCTCTTACACCAATGCTGGGGGACATGTACCTCCCAGGGGCCCAGGAAGACTA
CGGGAGGCTACACCAACGTCAATCAGAGGGGCCTGTGTAGCTACCGATAAGCGGACCCTCAAGAGGGCAT
TAGCAATAGTGTTTATAAGGCCCCCTTGTTAACCCTAAACGGGTAGCATATGCTTCCCGGGTAGTAGTAT
ATACTATCCAGACTAACCCTAATTCAATAGCATATGTTACCCAACGGGAAGCATATGCTATCGAATTAGG
GTTAGTAAAAGGGTCCTAAGGAACAGCGATATCTCCCACCCCATGAGCTGTCACGGTTTTATTTACATGG
GGTCAGGATTCCACGAGGGTAGTGAACCATTTTAGTCACAAGGGCAGTGGCTGAAGATCAAGGAGCGGGC
AGTGAACTCTCCTGAATCTTCGCCTGCTTCTTCATTCTCCTTCGTTTAGCTAATAGAATAACTGCTGAGT
TGTGAACAGTAAGGTGTATGTGAGGTGCTCGAAAACAAGGTTTCAGGTGACGCCCCCAGAATAAAATTTG
GACGGGGGGTTCAGTGGTGGCATTGTGCTATGACACCAATATAACCCTCACAAACCCCTTGGGCAATAAA
TACTAGTGTAGGAATGAAACATTCTGAATATCTTTAACAATAGAAATCCATGGGGTGGGGACAAGCCGTA
AAGACTGGATGTCCATCTCACACGAATTTATGGCTATGGGCAACACATAATCCTAGTGCAATATGATACT
GGGGTTATTAAGATGTGTCCCAGGCAGGGACCAAGACAGGTGAACCATGTTGTTACACTCTATTTGTAAC
AAGGGGAAAGAGAGTGGACGCCGACAGCAGCGGACTCCACTGGTTGTCTCTAACACCCCCGAAAATTAAA
CGGGGCTCCACGCCAATGGGGCCCATAAACAAAGACAAGTGGCCACTCTTTTTTTTGAAATTGTGGAGTG
GGGGCACGCGTCAGCCCCCACACGCCGCCCTGCGGTTTTGGACTGTAAAATAAGGGTGTAATAACTTGGC
TGATTGTAACCCCGCTAACCACTGCGGTCAAACCACTTGCCCACAAAACCACTAATGGCACCCCGGGGAA
TACCTGCATAAGTAGGTGGGCGGGCCAAGATAGGGGCGCGATTGCTGCGATCTGGAGGACAAATTACACA
CACTTGCGCCTGAGCGCCAAGCACAGGGTTGTTGGTCCTCATATTCACGAGGTCGCTGAGAGCACGGTGG
GCTAATGTTGCCATGGGTAGCATATACTACCCAAATATCTGGATAGCATATGCTATCCTAATCTATATCT
GGGTAGCATAGGCTATCCTAATCTATATCTGGGTAGCATATGCTATCCTAATCTATATCTGGGTAGTATA
TGCTATCCTAATTTATATCTGGGTAGCATAGGCTATCCTAATCTATATCTGGGTAGCATATGCTATCCTA
ATCTATATCTGGGTAGTATATGCTATCCTAATCTGTATCCGGGTAGCATATGCTATCCTAATAGAGATTA
GGGTAGTATATGCTATCCTAATTTATATCTGGGTAGCATATACTACCCAAATATCTGGATAGCATATGCT
ATCCTAATCTATATCTGGGTAGCATATGCTATCCTAATCTATATCTGGGTAGCATAGGCTATCCTAATCT
ATATCTGGGTAGCATATGCTATCCTAATCTATATCTGGGTAGTATATGCTATCCTAATTTATATCTGGGT
AGCATAGGCTATCCTAATCTATATCTGGGTAGCATATGCTATCCTAATCTATATCTGGGTAGTATATGCT
ATCCTAATCTGTATCCGGGTAGCATATGCTATCCTCATGATAAGCTGTCAAACATGAGAATTTTCTTGAA
GACGAAAGGGCCTCGTGATACGCCTATTTTTATAGGTTAATGTCATGATAATAATGGTTTCTTAGACGTC
AGGTGGCACTTTTCGGGGAAATGTGCGCGGAACCCCTATTTGTTTATTTTTCTAAATACATTCAAATATG
TATCCGCTCATGAGACAATAACCCTGATAAATGCTTCAATAATATTGAAAAAGGAAGAGTATGAGTATTC
AACATTTCCGTGTCGCCCTTATTCCCTTTTTTGCGGCATTTTGCCTTCCTGTTTTTGCTCACCCAGAAAC
GCTGGTGAAAGTAAAAGATGCTGAAGATCAGTTGGGTGCACGAGTGGGTTACATCGAACTGGATCTCAAC
AGCGGTAAGATCCTTGAGAGTTTTCGCCCCGAAGAACGTTTTCCAATGATGAGCACTTTTAAAGTTCTGC
TATGTGGCGCGGTATTATCCCGTGTTGACGCCGGGCAAGAGCAACTCGGTCGCCGCATACACTATTCTCA
GAATGACTTGGTTGAGTACTCACCAGTCACAGAAAAGCATCTTACGGATGGCATGACAGTAAGAGAATTA
TGCAGTGCTGCCATAACCATGAGTGATAACACTGCGGCCAACTTACTTCTGACAACGATCGGAGGACCGA
AGGAGCTAACCGCTTTTTTGCACAACATGGGGGATCATGTAACTCGCCTTGATCGTTGGGAACCGGAGCT
GAATGAAGCCATACCAAACGACGAGCGTGACACCACGATGCCTGCAGCAATGGCAACAACGTTGCGCAAA
CTATTAACTGGCGAACTACTTACTCTAGCTTCCCGGCAACAATTAATAGACTGGATGGAGGCGGATAAAG
TTGCAGGACCACTTCTGCGCTCGGCCCTTCCGGCTGGCTGGTTTATTGCTGATAAATCTGGAGCCGGTGA
GCGTGGGTCTCGCGGTATCATTGCAGCACTGGGGCCAGATGGTAAGCCCTCCCGTATCGTAGTTATCTAC
ACGACGGGGAGTCAGGCAACTATGGATGAACGAAATAGACAGATCGCTGAGATAGGTGCCTCACTGATTA
AGCATTGGTAACTGTCAGACCAAGTTTACTCATATATACTTTAGATTGATTTAAAACTTCATTTTTAATT
TAAAAGGATCTAGGTGAAGATCCTTTTTGATAATCTCATGACCAAAATCCCTTAACGTGAGTTTTCGTTC
CACTGAGCGTCAGACCCCGTAGAAAAGATCAAAGGATCTTCTTGAGATCCTTTTTTTCTGCGCGTAATCT
GCTGCTTGCAAACAAAAAAACCACCGCTACCAGCGGTGGTTTGTTTGCCGGATCAAGAGCTACCAACTCT
TTTTCCGAAGGTAACTGGCTTCAGCAGAGCGCAGATACCAAATACTGTTCTTCTAGTGTAGCCGTAGTTA
GGCCACCACTTCAAGAACTCTGTAGCACCGCCTACATACCTCGCTCTGCTAATCCTGTTACCAGTGGCTG
CTGCCAGTGGCGATAAGTCGTGTCTTACCGGGTTGGACTCAAGACGATAGTTACCGGATAAGGCGCAGCG
GTCGGGCTGAACGGGGGGTTCGTGCACACAGCCCAGCTTGGAGCGAACGACCTACACCGAACTGAGATAC
CTACAGCGTGAGCTATGAGAAAGCGCCACGCTTCCCGAAGGGAGAAAGGCGGACAGGTATCCGGTAAGCG
GCAGGGTCGGAACAGGAGAGCGCACGAGGGAGCTTCCAGGGGGAAACGCCTGGTATCTTTATAGTCCTGT
CGGGTTTCGCCACCTCTGACTTGAGCGTCGATTTTTGTGATGCTCGTCAGGGGGGCGGAGCCTATGGAAA
AACGCCAGCAACGCGGCCTTTTTACGGTTCCTGGCCTTTTGCTGGCCTTTTGCTCACATGTTCTTTCCTG
CGTTATCCCCTGATTCTGTGGATAACCGTATTACCGCCTTTGAGTGAGCTGATACCGCTCGCCGCAGCCG
AACGACCGAGCGCAGCGAGTCAGTGAGCGAGGAAGCGGAAGAGCGCCCAATACGCAAACCGCCTCTCCCC
GCGCGTTGGCCGATTCATTAATGCAGCTGGCACGACAGGTTTCCCGACTGGAAAGCGGGCAGTGAGCGCA
ACGCAATTAATGTGAGTTAGCTCACTCATTAGGCACCCCAGGCTTTACACTTTATGCTTCCGGCTCGTAT
GTTGTGTGGAATTGTGAGCGGATAACAATTTCACACAGGAAACAGCTATGACCATGATTACGCCAAGCTC
TAGCTAGAGGTCGACCAATTCTCATGTTTGACAGCTTATCATCGCAGATCCGGGCAACGTTGTTGCCATT
GCTGCAGGCGCAGAACTGGTAGGTATGGAAGATCTATACATTGAATCAATATTGGCAATTAGCCATATTA
GTCATTGGTTATATAGCATAAATCAATATTGGCTATTGGCCATTGCATACGTTGTATCTATATCATAATA
TGTACATTTATATTGGCTCATGTCCAATATGACCGCCATGTTGACATTGATTATTGACTAGTTATTAATA
GTAATCAATTACGGGGTCATTAGTTCATAGCCCATATATGGAGTTCCGCGTTACATAACTTACGGTAAAT
GGCCCGCCTGGCTGACCGCCCAACGACCCCCGCCCATTGACGTCAATAATGACGTATGTTCCCATAGTAA
CGCCAATAGGGACTTTCCATTGACGTCAATGGGTGGAGTATTTACGGTAAACTGCCCACTTGGCAGTACA
TCAAGTGTATCATATGCCAAGTCCGCCCCCTATTGACGTCAATGACGGTAAATGGCCCGCCTGGCATTAT
GCCCAGTACATGACCTTACGGGACTTTCCTACTTGGCAGTACATCTACGTATTAGTCATCGCTATTACCA
TGGTGATGCGGTTTTGGCAGTACACCAATGGGCGTGGATAGCGGTTTGACTCACGGGGATTTCCAAGTCT
CCACCCCATTGACGTCAATGGGAGTTTGTTTTGGCACCAAAATCAACGGGACTTTCCAAAATGTCGTAAT
AACCCCGCCCCGTTGACGCAAATGGGCGGTAGGCGTGTACGGTGGGAGGTCTATATAAGCAGAGCTCGTT
TAGTGAACCGTCAGATCCTCACTCTCTTCCGCATCGCTGTCTGCGAGGGCCAGCTGTTGGGCTCGCGGTT
GAGGACAAACTCTTCGCGGTCTTTCCAGTACTCTTGGATCGGAAACCCGTCGGCCTCCGAACGGTACTCC
GCCACCGAGGGACCTGAGCGAGTCCGCATCGACCGGATCGGAAAACCTCTCGAGAAAGGCGTCTAACCAG
TCACAGTCGCAAGGTAGGCTGAGCACCGTGGCGGGCGGCAGCGGGTGGCGGTCGGGGTTGTTTCTGGCGG
AGGTGCTGCTGATGATGTAATTAAAGTAGGCGGTCTTGAGACGGCGGATGGTCGAGGTGAGGTGTGGCAG
GCTTGAGATCCAGCTGTTGGGGTGAGTACTCCCTCTCAAAAGCGGGCATTACTTCTGCGCTAAGATTGTC
AGTTTCCAAAAACGAGGAGGATTTGATATTCACCTGGCCCGATCTGGCCATACACTTGAGTGACAATGAC
ATCCACTTTGCCTTTCTCTCCACAGGTGTCCACTCCCAGGTCCAAGTTTAAACTGCGGCCGCCACCATGG
CTCCTCCACCACCTGGCAGAGCCGCCCCTTCTGCCCCTAGAGCCAGAGTGCCTGGCCCTCCTGCCAGACT
GGGCCTGCCTCTGCGGCTGAGACTGCTGCTGCTCCTGTGGGCCGCTGCTGCCTCTGCTCAGGGCCACCTG
AGAAGCGGCCCCAGAATCTTCGCCGTGTGGAAGGGCCACGTGGGCCAGGACAGAGTGGACTTCGGCCAGA
CCGAGCCCCACACCGTGCTGTTTCACGAGCCCGGCAGCTCTAGTGTGTGGGTCGGCGGCAGAGGCAAGGT
GTACCTGTTCGACTTCCCCGAGGGCAAGAACGCCAGCGTGCGGACCGTGAACATCGGCTCTACCAAGGGC
TCCTGCCTGGACAAGCGGGACTGCGAGAACTACATCACCCTGCTGGAAAGGCGGTCTGAGGGCCTGCTGG
CCTGCGGCACCAATGCCAGACACCCCAGCTGCTGGAACCTGGTCAACGGCACCGTGGTGCCCCTGGGCGA
GATGAGAGGCTACGCCCCCTTCAGCCCCGACGAGAACAGCCTGGTGCTGTTCGAGGGCGACGAGGTGTAC
AGCACCATCCGGAAGCAGGAATACAACGGCAAGATCCCCCGGTTCCGGCGGATCAGAGGCGAGAGCGAGC
TGTACACCAGCGACACCGTGATGCAGAACCCCCAGTTCATCAAGGCCACCATCGTGCACCAGGACCAGGC
CTACGACGACAAGATCTACTACTTCTTCCGGGAGGACAACCCCGACAAGAACCCCGAGGCCCCCCTGAAT
GTGTCCAGAGTGGCACAGCTCTGCAGAGGCGATCAGGGCGGCGAGAGCAGCCTGAGCGTGTCCAAGTGGA
ACACCTTCCTGAAGGCCATGCTCGTGTGTAGCGACGCCGCTACCAACAAGAACTTCAACCGGCTGCAGGA
CGTGTTCCTGCTGCCCGATCCCAGCGGCCAGTGGCGGGATACCCGGGTGTACGGCGTGTTCAGCAACCCC
TGGAACTACAGCGCCGTGTGCGTGTACAGCCTGGGCGACATCGACAAGGTGTTCCGGACCAGCAGCCTGA
AGGGCTACCACAGCAGCCTGCCCAACCCCAGACCTGGCAAGTGCCTGCCCGATCAGCAGCCCATCCCCAC
CGAGACATTCCAGGTGGCCGACAGACACCCTGAGGTGGCCCAGAGGGTGGAGCCTATGGGCCCCCTGAAA
ACCCCCCTGTTCCACAGCAAGTACCACTACCAGAAAGTGGCCGTGCACCGGATGCAGGCCAGCCACGGCG
AAACCTTCCACGTGCTGTACCTGACCACCGACCGGGGCACCATCCACAAGGTGGTGGAGCCCGGCGAGCA
GGAACACAGCTTCGCCTTCAACATCATGGAAATCCAGCCCTTCAGACGGGCCGCTGCCATCCAGACCATG
AGCCTGGACGCCGAGCGGAGAAAGCTGTACGTGTCCAGCCAGTGGGAGGTGTCCCAGGTGCCACTGGACC
TGTGCGAGGTGTACGGGGGAGGATGCCACGGCTGCCTGATGAGCAGAGATCCCTACTGCGGCTGGGACCA
GGGCCGGTGCATCAGCATCTACAGCAGCGAGCGGAGCGTGCTGCAGAGCATCAACCCCGCCGAGCCTCAC
AAAGAGTGCCCCAACCCCAAGCCCGATAAGGCCCCTCTGCAGAAGGTGTCCCTGGCCCCCAACAGCCGGT
ACTACCTGAGCTGCCCCATGGAAAGCCGGCACGCCACATACAGCTGGCGGCACAAAGAAAACGTGGAGCA
GAGCTGCGAGCCTGGCCACCAGAGCCCCAACTGCATCCTGTTCATCGAGAACCTGACCGCCCAGCAGTAC
GGCCACTACTTCTGCGAGGCCCAGGAAGGCAGCTACTTTCGGGAGGCCCAGCACTGGCAGCTGCTCCCTG
AGGACGGCATCATGGCCGAGCATCTGCTGGGCCATGCCGGCGCGCC
Features (pLannotate 1.2.2; 19 found; start..end, strand, type, name):
    659..714     +  polyA_signal   β-globin poly(A) signal: rabbit β-globin polyadenylation signal (Gil and Proudfoot, 1987)
   1228..2909    -  rep_origin     oriP (fragment): Epstein-Barr virus oriP replication origin (Yates et al., 2000)
   3036..3140    +  promoter       AmpR promoter: bla
   3141..4001    +  CDS            AmpR: β-lactamase; bla; confers resistance to ampicillin, carbenicillin, and related antibiotics
   4172..4760    +  rep_origin     ori: high-copy-number ColE1/pMB1/pBR322/pUC origin of replication
   4943..5035    +  CDS            lacI (fragment): lac repressor; lacI; The lac repressor binds to the lac operator to inhibit transcription in E. coli. This inhibition can be relieved by adding lactose or isopropyl-β-D-thiogalactopyranoside (IPTG).
   5048..5069    +  protein_bind   CAP binding site: CAP binding activates transcription in the presence of cAMP. E. coli catabolite activator protein
   5084..5114    +  promoter       lac promoter: promoter for the E. coli lac operon
   5122..5138    +  protein_bind   lac operator: The lac repressor binds to the lac operator to inhibit transcription in E. coli. This inhibition can be relieved by adding lactose or isopropyl-β-D-thiogalactopyranoside (IPTG). lac repressor encoded by lacI
   5208..5224    +  promoter       tet promoter (fragment): E. coli promoter for tetracycline efflux protein gene
   5234..5259    -  CDS            bla(M) (fragment): β-lactamase lacking the signal sequence; bla(M); allows cytosolic expression of β-lactamase
   5433..5812    +  enhancer       CMV enhancer: human cytomegalovirus immediate early enhancer
   5814..6013    +  promoter       CMV promoter: human cytomegalovirus (CMV) immediate early promoter
   6081..6119    +  misc_feature   Ad SA (fragment): adenovirus major late transcript splice acceptor (Friedrich and Soriano, 1991)
   6152..6361    -  CDS            PTP (fragment): TERM_ADE02 - Experimental evidence at protein level: Swiss-Prot protein existence level 1. Protein covalently bound to the viral DNA that acts as a primer for viral genomic replication by DNA strand displacement. Assembles on the viral origin of replication in an initiation complex with viral polymerase, DBP, host NFIA and host POU2F1/OCT1. During initiation, the polymerase covalently couples the first dCTP with Ser- 580 of pTP. The terminal protein stimulates the template activity over 20 fold compared to protein-free templates. Neo-synthesized viral genomes are linked to two preterminal prot
   6392..6481    +  intron         chimeric intron (fragment): chimera between introns from adenovirus and immunoglobulin heavy chain genes
   6500..6546    +  CDS            IgH signal sequence (fragment): signal sequence from the mouse immunoglobulin heavy chain variable region
   6577..13      +  CDS            SEMA7A (across the origin): SEM7A_HUMAN - Also known as CD108, SEMAL. Experimental evidence at protein level: Swiss-Prot protein existence level 1. Plays an important role in integrin-mediated signaling and functions both in regulating cell migration and immune responses. Promotes formation of focal adhesion complexes, activation of the protein kinase PTK2/FAK1 and subsequent phosphorylation of MAPK1 and MAPK3. Promotes production of proinflammatory cytokines by monocytes and macrophages. Plays an important role in modulating inflammation and T-cell-mediated immune responses. Promotes axon growth in the embryonic olfacto
   8509..553     +  CDS            Cd4 (fragment) (across the origin): CD4_RAT - Experimental evidence at protein level: Swiss-Prot protein existence level 1. Integral membrane glycoprotein that plays an essential role in the immune response and serves multiple functions in responses against both external and internal offenses. In T-cells, functions primarily as a coreceptor for MHC class II molecule:peptide complex. The antigens presented by class II peptides are derived from extracellular proteins while class I peptides are derived from cytosolic proteins. Interacts simultaneously with the T-cell receptor (TCR) and the MHC class II presented by antigen presenti
