[The description below was written by a language model from this plasmid's Addgene catalogue record and pLannotate feature annotations shown in this document.]
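Description:
Semaphorin7A-CD4d3+4-bio is a mammalian expression plasmid built on the pTT3 backbone, one of a set of constructs for producing recombinant human erythrocyte surface proteins. It is propagated in E. coli using a high-copy ColE1/pUC-type origin and ampicillin selection (AmpR with its bla promoter). The backbone also carries a fragment of the Epstein-Barr virus oriP, which supports episomal maintenance and boosts transient expression in mammalian cells that supply EBNA1. Remnants of lac regulatory elements and other small bacterial fragments are annotated but appear to be backbone carry-over. The catalogue lists a total size of 7,238 bp, whereas the deposited full sequence is 8,516 nt; the record does not explain this difference.

The expression cassette is driven by the CMV immediate early enhancer and promoter, followed by adenovirus-derived leader and splice elements and a chimeric intron fragment, which typically improve transcript processing and yield. A fragment annotated as a mouse immunoglobulin heavy chain signal sequence lies just upstream of the human SEMA7A (CD108) coding region, consistent with routing of the product into the secretory pathway. The insert sits between retained NotI and AscI sites and is fused at its C terminus to domains 3 and 4 of rat CD4, followed by a biotinylation peptide, which the feature table does not separately annotate. A rabbit β-globin polyadenylation signal terminates the transcript. The rat CD4 tag gives a common handle for antibody detection, and the biotinylation peptide allows the protein to be biotinylated and captured on streptavidin. Such proteins suit protein interaction screening, and the associated publication concerns identification of an erythrocyte receptor for Plasmodium falciparum invasion.
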