Addgene plasmid #73115: Semaphorin7A-CD4d3+4-bio
Purpose: EXPRESs plasmid for human erythrocyte surface proteins encoding Semaphorin7A with rat CD4d3+4-bio
Depositing lab: Gavin Wright. Depositing organization: Wellcome Sanger Institute. Publication: Basigin is a receptor essential for erythrocyte invasion by Plasmodium falciparum. Crosnier C, Bustamante LY, Bartholdson SJ, Bei AK, Theron M, Uchikawa M, Mboup S, Ndir O, Kwiatkowski DP, Duraisingh MT, Rayner JC, Wright GJ. Nature. 2011 Nov 9;480(7378):534-7. doi: 10.1038/nature10606. PubMed 22080952.
Backbone
  Vector backbone: pTT3
  Backbone manufacturer: Yves Durocher, NRC
  Backbone size w/o insert (bp): 6000
  Total vector size (bp): 7238
  Vector type: Mammalian Expression
Growth in bacteria
  Bacterial resistance: Ampicillin, 100 μg/mL
  Growth temperature: 37°C
  Growth strain: DH5alpha
  Copy number: Unknown
Gene/Insert
  Gene/Insert name: Semaphorin 7A (alt name: SEMA7A)
  Species: H. sapiens (human)
  Entrez Gene: SEMA7A (a.k.a. CD108, CDw108, H-SEMA-K1, H-Sema-L, JMH, PFIC11, SEMAK1, SEMAL)
  Promoter: CMV
  Tag / fusion protein: ratCD4d3+4 (C terminal on insert); biotinylation peptide (C terminal on insert)
  Cloning method: Restriction Enzyme; 5′ cloning site NotI (not destroyed); 3′ cloning site AscI (not destroyed)
  Sequencing primers: 5′ CMW fwd
Resource information
  A portion of this plasmid was derived from a plasmid made by: pTT3 was obtained from Yves Durocher, National Research Council of Canada-Biotechnology Research Institute
Terms and licenses: Academic/Nonprofit Terms; Industry Terms: Not Available to Industry
How to cite: Semaphorin7A-CD4d3+4-bio was a gift from Gavin Wright (Addgene plasmid # 73115 ; http://n2t.net/addgene:73115 ; RRID:Addgene_73115)
