>Addgene plasmid #73115 | Semaphorin7A-CD4d3+4-bio | addgene partial sequence | sequence record 140437 | rb_glob_PA_term-R 5'-CCCATATGTCCTTCCGAGTG-3'
AATTTCCTTTATTAGCCAGAGGTCGAGGTCGGGGGATCCTTAATTAATCACGTGTCTAGACTTAACGATG
ATTCCACACCATTTTCTGTGCATCCAGAATATGATGCAGTGATCCGGAATTCAACCCTTTGGATAAAACC
TGGATCTTGGAGTCCATCTTGACCTCTTCACCTTCACTCAGTAGACATTGCCACACCCCTGCTTCAGGGG
CCTGCACTTGAATCACTTTCTCCTGCCTGGAGACCCTGGCCTCCTGATTCTCCTGCTTCAAGATCAGTCT
CATCTTGGGTGAGGTGGGTCCCATCACCTCACAGGTCAAAGTGTTGCTGTCGGGCTGAGTCACTTTCATC
ACCACCAGGTTCACTTCCTGATACAGTATCCCTCTGTCCAGAGTCAGGGTCAGGTTGCCAGAACCAGCAA
ACTGAAGGGAGACCTGGGGTATCTGAAGGGTGAGTGGGAGCGTTTCGGACAGCTGGAACTTGGGGTTGCT
AGTAGACTTCTGCACAGACACCTTTTGGTTCTTTAGGGAGAAGGTGATCCAGGACTGGGAAGAAGGAGCC
TTCTCTGCCTTCCATCTCAACTCTCCCTGCAGGCTTTCCTCTCCAAGGTTGAGTGGGAAGGAGAACTCCG
CTGACTCCCCCTCACTCTTATAGGCCGTGATGGAGGTCGACGGCGCGCCGGCATGGCCCAGCAGATGCTC
GGCCATGATGCCGTCCTCAGGGAGCAGCTGCCAGTGCTGGGCCTCCCGAAAGTAGCTGCCTTCCTGG
