>Addgene plasmid #73115 | Semaphorin7A-CD4d3+4-bio | addgene partial sequence | sequence record 140777 | pMT2-F 5'-TTGCCTTTCTCTCCACAGGT-3'
GCTCCTCCACCACCTGGCAGAGCCGCCCCTTCTGCCCCTAGAGCCAGAGTGCCTGGCCCTCCTGCCAGAC
TGGGCCTGCCTCTGCGGCTGAGACTGCTGCTGCTCCTGTGGGCCGCTGCTGCCTCTGCTCAGGGCCACCT
GAGAAGCGGCCCCAGAATCTTCGCCGTGTGGAAGGGCCACGTGGGCCAGGACAGAGTGGACTTCGGCCAG
ACCGAGCCCCACACCGTGCTGTTTCACGAGCCCGGCAGCTCTAGTGTGTGGGTCGGCGGCAGAGGCAAGG
TGTACCTGTTCGACTTCCCCGAGGGCAAGAACGCCAGCGTGCGGACCGTGAACATCGGCTCTACCAAGGG
CTCCTGCCTGGACAAGCGGGACTGCGAGAACTACATCACCCTGCTGGAAAGGCGGTCTGAGGGCCTGCTG
GCCTGCGGCACCAATGCCAGACACCCCAGCTGCTGGAACCTGGTCAACGGCACCGTGGTGCCCCTGGGCG
AGATGAGAGGCTACGCCCCCTTCAGCCCCGACGAGAACAGCCTGGTGCTGTTCGAGGGCGACGAGGTGTA
CAGCACCATCCGGAAGCAGGAATACAACGGCAAGATCCCCCGGTTCCGGCGGATCAGAGGCGAGAGCGAG
CTGTACACCAGCGACACCGTGATGCAGAACCCCCAGTTCATCAAGGCCACCATCGTGCACCAGGACCAGG
CCTACGACGACAAGATCTACTACTTCTTCCGGGAGGACAACCCCGACAAGAACCCCGAGGCCC
